>Addgene plasmid #179416 | pv9_MBD1_MBD-WT-13XL-BASU | addgene full sequence | sequence record 375871
TCGCGCGTTTCGGTGATGACGGTGAAAACCTCTGACACATGCAGCTCCCGGAGACGGTCACAGCTTGTCT
GTAAGCGGATGCCGGGAGCAGACAAGCCCGTCAGGGCGCGTCAGCGGGTGTTGGCGGGTGTCGGGGCTGG
CTTAACTATGCGGCATCAGAGCAGATTGTACTGAGAGTGCACCATATGCGGTGTGAAATACCGCACAGAT
GCGTAAGGAGAAAATACCGCATCAGGCGCCATTCGCCATTCAGGCTGCGCAACTGTTGGGAAGGGCGATC
GGTGCGGGCCTCTTCGCTATTACGCCAGCTGGCGAAAGGGGGATGTGCTGCAAGGCGATTAAGTTGGGTA
ACGCCAGGGTTTTCCCAGTCACGACGTTGTAAAACGACGGCCAGTGAATTCTCGAGCCATAACTTCGTAT
AATGTATACTATACGAAGTTATATCGGACATTGATTATTGACTAGTTATTAATAGTAATCAATTACGGGG
TCATTAGTTCATAGCCCATATATGGAGTTCCGCGTTACATAACTTACGGTAAATGGCCCGCCTGGCTGAC
CGCCCAACGACCCCCGCCCATTGACGTCAATAATGACGTATGTTCCCATAGTAACGCCAATAGGGACTTT
CCATTGACGTCAATGGGTGGAGTATTTACGGTAAACTGCCCACTTGGCAGTACATCAAGTGTATCATATG
CCAAGTACGCCCCCTATTGACGTCAATGACGGTAAATGGCCCGCCTGGCATTATGCCCAGTACATGACCT
TATGGGACTTTCCTACTTGGCAGTACATCTACGTATTAGTCATCGCTATTACCATGGTCGAGGTGAGCCC
CACGTTCTGCTTCACTCTCCCCATCTCCCCCCCCTCCCCACCCCCAATTTTGTATTTATTTATTTTTTAA
TTATTTTGTGCAGCGATGGGGGCGGGGGGGGGGGGGGSGCGCGCCRGGGGGGGGGGGGGGGGGGGGGGGG
SGGGGSGGGGSGRGGCGGAGAGGTGCGGCGGCAGCCAATCAGAGCGGCGCGCTCCGAAAGTTTCCTTTTA
TGGCGAGGCGGCGGCGGCGGCGGCCCTATAAAAAGCGAAGCGCGCGGCGGGCGGGAGTCGCTGCGCGCTG
CCTTCGCCCCGTGCCCCGCTCCGCCGCCGCCTCGCGCCGCCCGCCCCGGCTCTGACTGACCGCGTTACTC
CCACAGGTGAGCGGGCGGGACGGCCCTTCTCCTCCGGGCTGTAATTAGCGCTTGGTTTAATGACGGCTTG
TTTCTTTTCTGTGGCTGCGTGAAAGCCTTGAGGGGCTCCGGGAGGGCCCTTTGTGCGGGGGGAGCGGCTC
GGGGGGTGCGTGCGTGTGTGTGTGCGTGGGGAGCGCCGCGTGCGGCTCCGCGCTGCCCGGCGGCTGTGAG
CGCTGCGGGCGCGGCGCGGGGCTTTGTGCGCTCCGCAGTGTGCGCGAGGGGAGCGCGGCCGGGGGCGGTG
CCCCGCGGTGCGGGGGGGGCTGCGAGGGGAACAAAGGCTGCGTGCGGGGTGTGTGCGTGGGGGGGTGAGC
AGGGGGTGTGGGCGCGTCGGTCGGGCTGCAACCCCCCCTGCACCCCCCTCCCCGAGTTGCTGAGCACGGC
CCGGCTTCGGGTGCGGGGCTCCGTACGGGGCGTGGCGCGGGGCTCGCCGTGCCGGGCGGGGGGTGGCGGC
AGGTGGGGGTGCCGGGCGGGGCGGGGCCGCCTCGGGCCGGGGAGGGCTCGGGGGAGGGGCGCGGCGGCCC
CCGGAGCGCCGGCGGCTGTCGAGGCGCGGCGAGCCGCAGCCATTGCCTTTTATGGTAATCGTGCGAGAGG
GCGCAGGGACTTCCTTTGTCCCAAATCTGTGCGGAGCCGAAATCTGGGAGGCGCCGCCGCACCCCCTCTA
GCGGGCGCGGGGCGAAGCGGTGCGGCGCCGGCAGGAAGGAAATGGGCGGGGAGGGCCTTCGTGCGTCGCC
GCGCCGCCGTCCCCTTCTCCCTCTCCAGCCTCGGGGCTGTCCGCGGGGGGACGGCTGCCTTCGGGGGGGA
CGGGGCAGGGCGGGGTTCGGCTTCTGGCGTGTGACCGGCGGCTCTAGAGCCTCTGCTAACCATGTTCATG
CCTTCTTCTTTTTCCTACAGCTCCTGGGCAACGTGCTGGTTATTGTGCTGTCTCATCATTTTGGCAAAGA
ATTCATTATTGTTTTTCCTCCTTTGCCGCCACCATGGACTACAAAGACGATGACGACAAGGATGAAGAGT
CTGGTTCTGTTTCTGGTGGTGATGCTGAGTCCTGGCAGGACTGCCCAGCCCTGGGCCCTGGCTGGAAACG
CCGAGAGTCCTTTCGAAAGTCAGGGGCCTCGTTTGGACGCTCAGACATCTATTACCAGAGCCCCACAGGA
GAAAAGATCCGAAGCAAAGTTGAGCTGACTCGGTACTTGGGCCCTGCATGTGATCTTACCCTGTTTGACT
TCAGACAAGGCACCTTATGCCATCCCATCGGTGGCGGAGGCTCTGGAGGTGGAGGCTCCGCACCCCCCAA
AAAGAAACGCAAGGTTGGATACCGGGATCCACACGTGGGTAGGAGCGGTTCGTTCGGATCCCATCTTTTT
TCGGAATTCGGATCCGGTGGAGGCGGGTCTGGAGGCGGGGGTAGTGGCGGGGGTGGAAGCGGGGGTGGAG
GCGGGTCGGGTGGCGGAGGTAGCGGAGGCGGTGGAAGTGGAGGCGGTGGAAGTGGTGGAGGAGGTTCTGG
TGGCGGAGGTAGCGGTGGCGGAGGTAGCGGAGGCGGTGGAAGTGGTGGCGGAGGTAGCGGAGGCGGTGGA
TCGGCGCGCCGTTTCAAGAACTACCCATACGATGTGCCTGACTATGCTGGCAAGTTGTCTGAATCAGAGA
TTAGGTTTGGACTGAAAACGGAGGTGATGGGCCAACATCTTATCTATCACGATGTTTTGTCCAGCACACA
AAAGACAGCCCATGAATTGGCAAATAACAATGCCCCCGAGGGTACCCTCGTGGTTGCAGATAAACAGACA
GCCGGTAGGGGCGGGATGAGCCGAGTGTGGCATTCTCAAGAAGGAAACGGAGTATGGATGAGTTTGATAT
TGCGCCCGGACATTCCGCTCCAAAAGACGCCCCAACTTACCTTGCTGGCAGCTGTAGCGGTGGTTCAGGG
AATAGAAGAGGCCGCGGGCATACAGACTGATATAAAGTGGCCGAACGACATACTCATTAACGGGAAAAAA
ACAGTAGGGATACTTACCGAAATGCAAGCTGAGGAGGATCGAGTGCGCTCCGTGATTATTGGTATTGGCA
TTAATGTAAATCAGCAACCCAATGATTTCCCCGATGAGCTCAAGGACATTGCGACGAGTCTGTCCCAGGC
AGCTGGGGAAAAGATCGACAGGGCAGGTGTAATCCAGCATATCTTGCTTTGTTTCGAAAAGCGATACCGA
GACTACATGACCCACGGTTTCACGCCCATCAAGCTCTTGTGGGAGTCATACGCCCTCGGTATTGGCACGA
ACATGAGGGCGAGAACTCTCAACGGGACATTTTACGGTAAGGCGTTGGGTATTGACGACGAAGGGGTACT
TTTGTTGGAAACTAATGAAGGCATTAAGAAGATATACAGCGCGGACATCAGCCTTAGGTGAAACGAGGTA
GCGGCCGCCGAAGCCGCTTGGAATAAGGCCGGTGTGCGTTTGTCTATATGTTATTTTCCACCATATTGCC
GTCTTTTGGCAATGTGAGGGCCCGGAAACCTGGCCCTGTCTTCTTGACGAGCATTCCTAGGGGTCTTTCC
CCTCTCGCCAAAGGAATGCAAGGTCTGTTGAATGTCGTGAAGGAAGCAGTTCCTCTGGAAGCTTCTTGAA
GACAAACAACGTCTGTAGCGACCCTTTGCAGGCAGCGGAACCCCCCACCTGGCGACAGGTGCCTCTGCGG
CCAAAAGCCACGTGTATAAGATACACCTGCAAAGGCGGCACAACCCCAGTGCCACGTTGTGAGTTGGATA
GTTGTGGAAAGAGTCAAATGGCTCTCCTCAAGCGTATTCAACAAGGGGCTGAAGGATGCCCAGAAGGTAC
CCCATTGTATGGGATCTGATCTGGGGCCTCGGTGCACATGCTTTACATGTGTTTAGTCGAGGTTAAAAAA
ACGTCTAGGCCCCCCGAACCACGGGGACGTGGTTTTCCTTTGAAAAACACGATGATAATATGGCCACAAC
CATGACCGAGTACAAGCCCACGGTGCGCCTCGCCACCCGCGACGACGTCCCCAGGGCCGTACGCACCCTC
GCCGCCGCGTTCGCCGACTACCCCGCCACGCGCCACACCGTCGATCCGGACCGCCACATCGAGCGGGTCA
CCGAGCTGCAAGAACTCTTCCTCACGCGCGTCGGGCTCGACATCGGCAAGGTGTGGGTCGCGGACGACGG
CGCCGCGGTGGCGGTCTGGACCACGCCGGAGAGCGTCGAAGCGGGGGCGGTGTTCGCCGAGATCGGCCCG
CGCATGGCCGAGTTGAGCGGTTCCCGGCTGGCCGCGCAGCAACAGATGGAAGGCCTCCTGGCGCCGCACC
GGCCCAAGGAGCCCGCGTGGTTCCTGGCCACCGTCGGCGTCTCGCCCGACCACCAGGGCAAGGGTCTGGG
CAGCGCCGTCGTGCTCCCCGGAGTGGAGGCGGCCGAGCGCGCCGGGGTGCCCGCCTTCCTGGAGACCTCC
GCGCCCCGCAACCTCCCCTTCTACGAGCGGCTCGGCTTCACCGTCACCGCCGACGTCGAGGTGCCCGAAG
GACCGCGCACCTGGTGCATGACCCGCAAGCCCGGTGCCTGACGCCCGCCCCACGACCCGCAGCGCCCGAC
CGAAAGGAGCGCAGTGCTACGAGATTTCGATTCCACCGCCGCCTTCTATGAAAGGTTGGGCTTCGGAATC
GTTTTCCGGGACGCCGGCTGGATGATCCTCCAGCGCGGGGATCTCATGCTGGAGTTCTTCGCCCACCCCA
ACTTGTTTATTGCAGCTTATAATGGTTACAAATAAAGCAATAGCATCACAAATTTCACAAATAAAGCATT
TTTTTCACTGCATTCTAGTTGTGGTTTGTCCAAACTCATCAATGTATCTTATCATGTCTGTATACCGTGG
ATCCGGCCGGCCCCATAACTTCGTATAGTATACATTATACGAAGTTATCCCCTGCAGGCATGCAAGCTTG
GCGTAATCATGGTCATAGCTGTTTCCTGTGTGAAATTGTTATCCGCTCACAATTCCACACAACATACGAG
CCGGAAGCATAAAGTGTAAAGCCTGGGGTGCCTAATGAGTGAGCTAACTCACATTAATTGCGTTGCGCTC
ACTGCCCGCTTTCCAGTCGGGAAACCTGTCGTGCCAGCTGCATTAATGAATCGGCCAACGCGCGGGGAGA
GGCGGTTTGCGTATTGGGCGCTCTTCCGCTTCCTCGCTCACTGACTCGCTGCGCTCGGTCGTTCGGCTGC
GGCGAGCGGTATCAGCTCACTCAAAGGCGGTAATACGGTTATCCACAGAATCAGGGGATAACGCAGGAAA
GAACATGTGAGCAAAAGGCCAGCAAAAGGCCAGGAACCGTAAAAAGGCCGCGTTGCTGGCGTTTTTCCAT
AGGCTCCGCCCCCCTGACGAGCATCACAAAAATCGACGCTCAAGTCAGAGGTGGCGAAACCCGACAGGAC
TATAAAGATACCAGGCGTTTCCCCCTGGAAGCTCCCTCGTGCGCTCTCCTGTTCCGACCCTGCCGCTTAC
CGGATACCTGTCCGCCTTTCTCCCTTCGGGAAGCGTGGCGCTTTCTCATAGCTCACGCTGTAGGTATCTC
AGTTCGGTGTAGGTCGTTCGCTCCAAGCTGGGCTGTGTGCACGAACCCCCCGTTCAGCCCGACCGCTGCG
CCTTATCCGGTAACTATCGTCTTGAGTCCAACCCGGTAAGACACGACTTATCGCCACTGGCAGCAGCCAC
TGGTAACAGGATTAGCAGAGCGAGGTATGTAGGCGGTGCTACAGAGTTCTTGAAGTGGTGGCCTAACTAC
GGCTACACTAGAAGAACAGTATTTGGTATCTGCGCTCTGCTGAAGCCAGTTACCTTCGGAAAAAGAGTTG
GTAGCTCTTGATCCGGCAAACAAACCACCGCTGGTAGCGGTGGTTTTTTTGTTTGCAAGCAGCAGATTAC
GCGCAGAAAAAAAGGATCTCAAGAAGATCCTTTGATCTTTTCTACGGGGTCTGACGCTCAGTGGAACGAA
AACTCACGTTAAGGGATTTTGGTCATGAGATTATCAAAAAGGATCTTCACCTAGATCCTTTTAAATTAAA
AATGAAGTTTTAAATCAATCTAAAGTATATATGAGTAAACTTGGTCTGACAGTTACCAATGCTTAATCAG
TGAGGCACCTATCTCAGCGATCTGTCTATTTCGTTCATCCATAGTTGCCTGACTCCCCGTCGTGTAGATA
ACTACGATACGGGAGGGCTTACCATCTGGCCCCAGTGCTGCAATGATACCGCGAGACCCACGCTCACCGG
CTCCAGATTTATCAGCAATAAACCAGCCAGCCGGAAGGGCCGAGCGCAGAAGTGGTCCTGCAACTTTATC
CGCCTCCATCCAGTCTATTAATTGTTGCCGGGAAGCTAGAGTAAGTAGTTCGCCAGTTAATAGTTTGCGC
AACGTTGTTGCCATTGCTACAGGCATCGTGGTGTCACGCTCGTCGTTTGGTATGGCTTCATTCAGCTCCG
GTTCCCAACGATCAAGGCGAGTTACATGATCCCCCATGTTGTGCAAAAAAGCGGTTAGCTCCTTCGGTCC
TCCGATCGTTGTCAGAAGTAAGTTGGCCGCAGTGTTATCACTCATGGTTATGGCAGCACTGCATAATTCT
CTTACTGTCATGCCATCCGTAAGATGCTTTTCTGTGACTGGTGAGTACTCAACCAAGTCATTCTGAGAAT
AGTGTATGCGGCGACCGAGTTGCTCTTGCCCGGCGTCAATACGGGATAATACCGCGCCACATAGCAGAAC
TTTAAAAGTGCTCATCATTGGAAAACGTTCTTCGGGGCGAAAACTCTCAAGGATCTTACCGCTGTTGAGA
TCCAGTTCGATGTAACCCACTCGTGCACCCAACTGATCTTCAGCATCTTTTACTTTCACCAGCGTTTCTG
GGTGAGCAAAAACAGGAAGGCAAAATGCCGCAAAAAAGGGAATAAGGGCGACACGGAAATGTTGAATACT
CATACTCTTCCTTTTTCAATATTATTGAAGCATTTATCAGGGTTATTGTCTCATGAGCGGATACATATTT
GAATGTATTTAGAAAAATAAACAAATAGGGGTTCCGCGCACATTTCCCCGAAAAGTGCCACCTGACGTCT
AAGAAACCATTATTATCATGACATTAACCTATAAAAATAGGCGTATCACGAGGCCCTTTCGTC
Features (pLannotate 1.2.2; 25 found; start..end, strand, type, name):
    137..236     +  misc_feature   bom (fragment): basis of mobility region from pBR322
    242..399     -  CDS            lacZα (fragment): LacZα fragment of β-galactosidase; lacZ fragment
    409..442     -  protein_bind   loxP511: Cre-mediated recombination occurs in the 8-bp core sequence (GTATACAT). loxP511 sites are compatible with each other, but incompatible with wild-type loxP sites. Cre recombinase
    447..826     +  enhancer       CMV enhancer: human cytomegalovirus immediate early enhancer
    828..1103    +  promoter       chicken β-actin promoter: No description available
   1104..2120    +  intron         chimeric intron: chimera between introns from chicken β-actin and rabbit β-globin
   2118..2174    +  CDS            HBB (fragment): HBB_LEPEU - Experimental evidence at protein level: Swiss-Prot protein existence level 1. Involved in oxygen transport from the lung to the various peripheral tissues. From Lepus europaeus (European hare).
   2206..2226    +  CDS            3xFLAG (fragment): three tandem FLAG® epitope tags
   2264..2479    +  CDS            Mbd1 (fragment): MBD1_MOUSE - Experimental evidence at protein level: Swiss-Prot protein existence level 1. Transcriptional repressor that binds CpG islands in promoters where the DNA is methylated at position 5 of cytosine within CpG dinucleotides. Binding is abolished by the presence of 7-mG that is produced by DNA damage by methylmethanesulfonate (MMS). Acts as transcriptional repressor and plays a role in gene silencing by recruiting ATF7IP, which in turn recruits factors such as the histone methyltransferase SETDB1. Probably forms a complex with SETDB1 and ATF7IP that represses transcription and couples D
   2822..2847    +  CDS            3xHA (fragment): three tandem HA epitope tags
   2849..3625    +  CDS            birA (fragment): BIRA_BACSU - Experimental evidence at protein level: Swiss-Prot protein existence level 1. Acts both as a biotin--[acetyl-CoA-carboxylase] ligase and a repressor. From Bacillus subtilis (strain 168).
   3726..4188    +  misc_feature   IRES: internal ribosome entry site (IRES) of the encephalomyocarditis virus (EMCV)
   4202..4801    +  CDS            PuroR: puromycin N-acetyltransferase; pac from Streptomyces alboniger; confers resistance to puromycin
   4850..4975    +  CDS            ble (fragment): BLE_KLEPN - Experimental evidence at protein level: Swiss-Prot protein existence level 1. Binding protein with a strong affinity to the bleomycin family of antibiotics. Binds to CL990; an antimitotic-antibiotic compound. From Klebsiella pneumoniae.
   4970..5091    +  polyA_signal   SV40 poly(A) signal: SV40 polyadenylation signal
   5125..5158    +  protein_bind   loxP511: Cre-mediated recombination occurs in the 8-bp core sequence (GTATACAT). loxP511 sites are compatible with each other, but incompatible with wild-type loxP sites. Cre recombinase
   5161..5179    +  misc_feature   MCS (fragment): pUC18/19 multiple cloning site
   5216..5232    -  protein_bind   lac operator: The lac repressor binds to the lac operator to inhibit transcription in E. coli. This inhibition can be relieved by adding lactose or isopropyl-β-D-thiogalactopyranoside (IPTG). lac repressor encoded by lacI
   5240..5270    -  promoter       lac promoter: promoter for the E. coli lac operon
   5285..5306    -  protein_bind   CAP binding site: CAP binding activates transcription in the presence of cAMP. E. coli catabolite activator protein
   5319..5411    -  CDS            lacI (fragment): lac repressor; lacI; The lac repressor binds to the lac operator to inhibit transcription in E. coli. This inhibition can be relieved by adding lactose or isopropyl-β-D-thiogalactopyranoside (IPTG).
   5594..6182    -  rep_origin     ori: high-copy-number ColE1/pMB1/pBR322/pUC origin of replication
   6353..7213    -  CDS            AmpR: β-lactamase; bla; confers resistance to ampicillin, carbenicillin, and related antibiotics
   7214..7318    -  promoter       AmpR promoter: bla
   7413..35      +  CDS            rop (fragment) (across the origin): Rop protein, which maintains plasmids at low copy number; rop
