[The description below was written by a language model from this plasmid's Addgene catalogue record and pLannotate feature annotations shown in this document.]
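Description:
pv9_MBD1_MBD-WT-13XL-BASU is a 7.4 kb mammalian expression plasmid built on the parBit_v9 backbone and designed as a donor for recombination-mediated cassette exchange (RMCE). It is propagated in E. coli as a high-copy plasmid through a ColE1/pUC-type origin and selected with ampicillin via the β-lactamase gene. Remnants of a pUC-style lacZα/lac promoter region flank the cassette. The whole mammalian payload sits between two loxP511 sites annotated on opposite strands. These heterospecific sites recombine with each other but not with wild-type loxP. In the presence of Cre, the inverted pair allows the cassette to be swapped into a matching pre-engineered genomic landing site, giving stable, defined-locus cell lines. The record does not specify the recipient cell line or locus.

Within the cassette, the CAGGS promoter (CMV enhancer, chicken β-actin promoter and chimeric β-actin/β-globin intron) drives a synthetic fusion protein. It consists of the wild-type methyl-CpG-binding domain of mouse MBD1, a long flexible linker of thirteen GSGGG repeats, and BASU, an engineered promiscuous biotin ligase derived from Bacillus subtilis BirA. The annotation also detects short matches to FLAG and HA epitope sequences, upstream of the MBD and of the ligase respectively, which suggests single-copy tags. An EMCV IRES follows the fusion and allows translation of puromycin N-acetyltransferase from the same transcript, which ends at an SV40 polyadenylation signal. Puromycin resistance is therefore coupled to expression of the fusion. The construct belongs to the ChromID approach, in which a chromatin-reader domain tethers a biotin ligase to a specific mark, here methylated DNA. Nearby proteins are biotinylated and can then be identified by proteomics.
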