Addgene plasmid #179416: pv9_MBD1_MBD-WT-13XL-BASU
Purpose: Cell line generation via recombination-mediated cassette exchange (RMCE) and stable expression of MBD1.MBD-WT-13XL-BASU
Depositing lab: Tuncay Baubec. Publication: ChromID identifies the protein interactome at chromatin marks. Villasenor R, Pfaendler R, Ambrosi C, Butz S, Giuliani S, Bryan E, Sheahan TW, Gable AL, Schmolka N, Manzo M, Wirz J, Feller C, von Mering C, Aebersold R, Voigt P, Baubec T. Nat Biotechnol. 2020 Mar 2. pii: 10.1038/s41587-020-0434-2. doi: 10.1038/s41587-020-0434-2. PubMed 32123383.
Backbone
  Vector backbone: parBit_v9
  Vector type: Mammalian Expression
Growth in bacteria
  Bacterial resistance: Ampicillin, 100 μg/mL
  Growth temperature: 37°C
  Growth strain: DH5alpha
  Copy number: High Copy
Gene/Insert
  Gene/Insert name: MBD1.MBD-WT-13XL-BASU (alt name: MBD domain of MBD1, 13x(GSGGG) Linker, BASU biotin ligase)
  Species: Synthetic
  Promoter: CAGGS
  Cloning method: Gibson Cloning
  Sequencing primers: 5′ CTGGTTGTTGTGCTGTCTC
Terms and licenses: Academic/Nonprofit Terms; Industry Terms: Not Available to Industry
How to cite: pv9_MBD1_MBD-WT-13XL-BASU was a gift from Tuncay Baubec (Addgene plasmid # 179416 ; http://n2t.net/addgene:179416 ; RRID:Addgene_179416)
