>Addgene plasmid #179416 | pv9_MBD1_MBD-WT-13XL-BASU | addgene partial sequence | sequence record 375870 | pCAX-F 5'-CAGCTCCTGGGCAACGTGC-3'
CATTATTGTTTTTCCTCCTTTGCCGCCACCATGGACTACAAAGACGATGACGACAAGGATGAAGAGTCTG
GTTCTGTTTCTGGTGGTGATGCTGAGTCCTGGCAGGACTGCCCAGCCCTGGGCCCTGGCTGGAAACGCCG
AGAGTCCTTTCGAAAGTCAGGGGCCTCGTTTGGACGCTCAGACATCTATTACCAGAGCCCCACAGGAGAA
AAGATCCGAAGCAAAGTTGAGCTGACTCGGTACTTGGGCCCTGCATGTGATCTTACCCTGTTTGACTTCA
GACAAGGCACCTTATGCCATCCCATCGGTGGCGGAGGCTCTGGAGGTGGAGGCTCCGCACCCCCCAAAAA
GAAACGCAAGGTTGGATACCGGGATCCACACGTGGGTAGGAGCGGTTCGTTCGGATCCCATCTTTTTTCG
GAATTCGGATCCGGTGGAGGCGGGTCTGGAGGCGGGGGTAGTGGCGGGGGTGGAAGCGGGGGTGGAGGCG
GGTCGGGTGGCGGAGGTAGCGGAGGCGGTGGAAGTGGAGGCGGTGGAAGTGGTGGAGGAGGTTCTGGTGG
CGGAGGTAGCGGTGGCGGAGGTAGCGGAGGCGGTGGAAGTGGTGGCGGAGGTAGCGGAGGCGGTGGATCG
GCGCGCCGTTTCAAGAACTACCCATACGATGTGCCTGACTATGCTGGCAAGTTGTCTGAATCAGAGATTA
GGTTTGGACTGAAAACGGAGGTGATGGGCCAACATCTTATCTATCACGATGTTTTGTCCAGCACACAAAA
GACAGCCCATGAATTGGCAAATAACAATGCCCCCGAGGGTACCCTCGTGGTTGCAGATAAACAGACAGCC
GGTAGGGGCGGGATGAGCCGAGTGTGGCATTCTCAAGAAGGAAACGGA
